>Addgene plasmid #247298 | pPB-cytERM-SUNTAG-MS2 | addgene full sequence | sequence record 491540 | Addgene NGS Result
GGTTTTGTCTTTTTTTAATAGTCATTCCAAGTATCCATGAAATAAGTGGTTACAGGAAGTCCCTCACCCT
CCCAAAAGCCACCCCCACTCCTAAGAGGAGGATGGTCGCGTCCATGCCCTGAGTCCACCCCGGGGAAGGT
GACAACCGGTAACCTACAAACGGGTGGAGGATCACCCCACCCGACACTTCACAATCAAGGGGTACAATAC
ACAAGGGTGGAGGAACACCCCACCCTCCAGACACATTACACAGAAATCCAATCAAACAGAAGCACCATCA
GGGCTTCTGCTACCAAATTTATCTCAAAAAACTACAACAAGGAATCACCATCAGGGATTCCCTGTGCAAT
ATACGTCAAACGAGGGCCACGACGGGAGGACGATCACGCCTCCCGAATATCGGCATGTCTGGCTTTCGAA
TTCAGTGCGTGGAGCATCAGCCCACGCAGCCAATCAGAGTCGAATACAAGTCGACTTTCGCGAAGAGCAT
CAGCCTTCGCGCCATTCTTACACAAACCACACTCTCCCCTACAGGAACAGCATCAGCGTTCCTGCCCAGT
ACCCAACTCAAGAAAATTTATGTCCCCATGCAGCATCAGCGCATGGGCCCCAAGAATACATCCCCAACAA
AATCACATCCGAGCACCAACAGGGCTAGGAGTGTTGTTTCTTGTCCAACTGGACAAACCCTCCATGGACC
ATCAGGCCATGGACTCTCACCAACAAGACAAAAACTACTCTTCTCGAAGCAGCATCAGCGCTTCGAAACA
CTCGAGCATACATTGTGCCTATTTCTTGGGTGGACGATCACGCCACCCATGCTCTCACGAATTTCAAAAC
ACGGACAAGGACGAGCACCACCAGGGCTCGTCGTTCCACGTCCAATACGATTACTTACCTTTCGGGATCA
CGATCACGGATCCCGCAGCTACATCACTTCCACTCAGGACATTCAAGCATGCACGATCACGGCATGCTCC
ACAAGTCTCAACCACAGAAACTACCAAATGGGTTCAGCACCAGCGAACCCACTCCTACCTCAAACCTCTT
CCCACAAAACTGGCAAGCAGGATCACCGCTTGCCCATTCCAACATACCAAATCAAAAACAATTACTGGTA
CAGCATCAGCGTACCAGCCCACATCTCTCACTACTATCAAAAACCAAACCGTTCAGCAACAGCGAACGGT
ACACACGGAAAAATCAACTGGTTTACAAATACGAAAGACGATCACGCTTTCGTCCAGCGCAAACTATTAC
GAAAAACATCCGACGGGAAGAGCAACAGCCTTCCCGCGGCGGAAAACCTCACAAAAACACGACAAACGGA
TGCACGAACACGGCATCCGCCGACAACCCACAAACTTACAACCAGGCAAACGGTGCAGGATCACCGCACC
GTACATCAAACACCTCAGATCTCATATCGATAGATCCTAATCAACCTCTGGATTACAAATGTACAAGCTC
GAGGGTAAGCCTATCCCTAACCCTCTCCTCGGTCTCGATTCTACGTAGTAATGAACCGGTCCACCACCAC
CACCACCACTAAGGATCCGGGGTTGGGGTTGCGCCTTTTCCAAGCACCTGCTACATAGCGGTACCCCTCG
ACTGTGCCTTCTAGTTGCCAGCCATCTGTTGTTTGCCCCTCCCCCGTGCCTTCCTTGACCCTGGAAGGTG
CCACTCCCACTGTCCTTTCCTAATAAAATGAGGAAATTGCATCGCATTGTCTGAGTAGGTGTCATTCTAT
TCTGGGGGGTGGGGTGGGGCAGGACAGCAAGGGGGAGGATTGGGAAGACAATAGCAGGCATGCTGGGGAT
GCGGTGGGCTCTTCGAATTTAAATCGGATCCAGCTGAATCTAAGTGGATCTGCGATCGCTCCGGTGCCCG
TCAGTGGGCAGAGCGCACATCGCCCACAGTCCCCGAGAAGTTGGGGGGAGGGGTCGGCAATTGAACGGGT
GCCTAGAGAAGGTGGCGCGGGGTAAACTGGGAAAGTGATGTCGTGTACTGGCTCCGCCTTTTTCCCGAGG
GTGGGGGAGAACCGTATATAAGTGCAGTAGTCGCCGTGAACGTTCTTTTTCGCAACGGGTTTGCCGCCAG
AACACAGCTGAAGCTTCGAGGGGCTCGCATCTCTCCTTCACGCGCCCGCCGCCCTACCTGAGGCCGCCAT
CCACGCCGGTTGAGTCGCGTTCTGCCGCCTCCCGCCTGTGGTGCCTCCTGAACTGCGTCCGCCGTCTAGG
TAAGTTTAAAGCTCAGGTCGAGACCGGGCCTTTGTCCGGCGCTCCCTTGGAGCCTACCTAGACTCAGCCG
GCTCTCCACGCTTTGCCTGACCCTGCTTGCTCAACTCTACGTCTTTGTTTCGTTTTCTGTTCTGCGCCGT
TACAGATCTAAGCTGTGACCGGCGCCTACTCTAGAGCCGCCATGTCTAGACTGGACAAGAGCAAAGTCAT
AAACTCTGCTCTGGAATTACTCAATGGAGTCGGTATCGAAGGCCTGACGACAAGGAAACTCGCTCAAAAG
CTGGGAGTTGAGCAGCCTACCCTGTACTGGCACGTGAAGAACAAGCGGGCCCTGCTCGATGCCCTGCCAA
TCGAGATGCTGGACAGGCATCATACCCACTCCTGCCCCCTGGAAGGCGAGTCATGGCAAGACTTTCTGCG
GAACAACGCCAAGTCATACCGCTGTGCTCTCCTCTCACATCGCGACGGGGCTAAAGTGCATCTCGGCACC
CGCCCAACAGAGAAACAGTACGAAACCCTGGAAAATCAGCTCGCGTTCCTGTGTCAGCAAGGCTTCTCCC
TGGAGAACGCACTGTACGCTCTGTCCGCCGTGGGCCACTTTACACTGGGCTGCGTATTGGAGGAACAGGA
GCATCAAGTAGCAAAAGAGGAAAGAGAGACACCTACCACCGATTCTATGCCCCCACTTCTGAAACAAGCA
ATTGAGCTGTTCGACCGGCAGGGAGCCGAACCTGCCTTCCTTTTCGGCCTGGAACTAATCATATGTGGCC
TGGAGAAACAGCTAAAGTGCGAAAGCGGCGGGCCGACCGACGCCCTTGACGATTTTGACTTAGACATGCT
CCCAGCCGATGCCCTTGACGACTTTGACCTTGATATGCTGCCTGCTGACGCTCTTGACGATTTTGACCTT
GACATGCTCCCCGGGGAGGGCAGAGGAAGTCTTCTAACATGCGGTGACGTGGAGGAGAATCCCGGCCCTA
TGACCGAGTACAAGCCCACGGTGCGCCTCGCCACCCGCGACGACGTCCCCAGGGCCGTACGCACCCTCGC
CGCCGCGTTCGCCGACTACCCCGCCACGCGCCACACCGTCGATCCGGACCGCCACATCGAGCGGGTCACC
GAGCTGCAAGAACTCTTCCTCACGCGCGTCGGGCTCGACATCGGCAAGGTGTGGGTCGCGGACGACGGCG
CCGCGGTGGCGGTCTGGACCACGCCGGAGAGCGTCGAAGCGGGGGCGGTGTTCGCCGAGATCGGCCCGCG
CATGGCCGAGTTGAGCGGTTCCCGGCTGGCCGCGCAGCAACAGATGGAAGGCCTCCTGGCGCCGCACCGG
CCCAAGGAGCCCGCGTGGTTCCTGGCCACCGTCGGCGTCTCGCCCGACCACCAGGGCAAGGGTCTGGGCA
GCGCCGTCGTGCTCCCCGGAGTGGAGGCGGCCGAGCGCGCCGGGGTGCCCGCCTTCCTGGAGACCTCCGC
GCCCCGCAACCTCCCCTTCTACGAGCGGCTCGGCTTCACCGTCACCGCCGACGTCGAGGTGCCCGAAGGA
CCGCGCACCTGGTGCATGACCCGCAAGCCCGGTGCCTGAGTCGACAATCAACCTCTGGATTACAAAATTT
GTGGGTTAACTTGTTTATTGCAGCTTATAATGGTTACAAATAAAGCAATAGCATCACAAATTTCACAAAT
AAAGCATTTTTTTCACTGCATTCTAGTTGTGGTTTGTCCAAACTCATCAATGTATCTTATCATGTCTGGA
ATTGACTCAAATGATGTCAATTAGTCTATCAGAAGCTATCTGGTCTCCCTTCCGGGGGACAAGACATCCC
TGTTTAATATTTAAACAGCAGTGTTCCCAAACTGGGTTCTTATATCCCTTGCTCTGGTCAACCAGGTTGC
AGGGTTTCCTGTCCTCACAGGAACGAAGTCCCTAAAGAAACAGTGGCAGCCAGGTTTAGCCCCGGAATTG
ACTGGATTCCTTTTTTAGGGCCCATTGGTATGGCTTTTTCCCCGTATCCCCCCAGGTGTCTGCAGGCTCA
AAGAGCAGCGAGAAGCGTTCAGAGGAAAGCGATCCCGTGCCACCTTCCCCGTGCCCGGGCTGTCCCCGCA
CGCTGCCGGCTCGGGGATGCGGGGGGAGCGCCGGACCGGAGCGGAGCCCCGGGCGGCTCGCTGCTGCCCC
CTAGCGGGGGAGGGACGTAATTACATCCCTGGGGGCTTTGGGGGGGGGCTGTCCCTGATATCTATAACAA
GAAAATATATATATAATAAGTTATCACGTAAGTAGAACATGAAATAACAATATAATTATCGTATGAGTTA
AATCTTAAAAGTCACGTAAAAGATAATCATGCGTCATTTTGACTCACGCGGTCGTTATAGTTCAAAATCA
GTGACACTTACCGCATTGACAAGCACGCCTCACGGGAGCTCCAAGCGGCGACTGAGATGTCCTAAATGCA
CAGCGACGGATTCGCGCTATTTAGAAAGAGAGAGCAATATTTCAAGAATGCATGCGTCAATTTTACGCAG
ACTATCTTTCTAGGGTTAATCTAGCTGCATCAGGATCATATCGTCGGGTCTTTTTTCCGGCTCAGTCATC
GCCCAAGCTGGCGCTATCTGGGCATCGGGGAGGAAGAAGCCCGTGCCTTTTCCCGCGAGGTTGAAGCGGC
ATGGAAAGAGTTTGCCGAGGATGACTGCTGCTGCATTGACGTTGAGCGAAAACGCACGTTTACCATGATG
ATTCGGGAAGGTGTGGCCATGCACGCCTTTAACGGTGAACTGTTCGTTCAGGCCACCTGGGATACCAGTT
CGTCGCGGCTTTTCCGGACACAGTTCCGGATGGTCAGCCCGAAGCGCATCAGCAACCCGAACAATACCGG
CGACAGCCGGAACTGCCGTGCCGGTGTGCAGATTAATGACAGCGGTGCGGCGCTGGGATATTACGTCAGC
GAGGACGGGTATCCTGGCTGGATGCCGCAGAAATGGACATGGATACCCCGTGAGTTACCCGGCGGGCGCG
CTTGGCGTAATCATGGTCATAGCTGTTTCCTGTGTGAAATTGTTATCCGCTCACAATTCCACACAACATA
CGAGCCGGAAGCATAAAGTGTAAAGCCTGGGGTGCCTAATGAGTGAGCTAACTCACATTAATTGCGTTGC
GCTCACTGCCCGCTTTCCAGTCGGGAAACCTGTCGTGCCAGCTGCATTAATGAATCGGCCAACGCGCGGG
GAGAGGCGGTTTGCGTATTGGGCGCTCTTCCGCTTCCTCGCTCACTGACTCGCTGCGCTCGGTCGTTCGG
CTGCGGCGAGCGGTATCAGCTCACTCAAAGGCGGTAATACGGTTATCCACAGAATCAGGGGATAACGCAG
GAAAGAACATGTGAGCAAAAGGCCAGCAAAAGGCCAGGAACCGTAAAAAGGCCGCGTTGCTGGCGTTTTT
CCATAGGCTCCGCCCCCCTGACGAGCATCACAAAAATCGACGCTCAAGTCAGAGGTGGCGAAACCCGACA
GGACTATAAAGATACCAGGCGTTTCCCCCTGGAAGCTCCCTCGTGCGCTCTCCTGTTCCGACCCTGCCGC
TTACCGGATACCTGTCCGCCTTTCTCCCTTCGGGAAGCGTGGCGCTTTCTCATAGCTCACGCTGTAGGTA
TCTCAGTTCGGTGTAGGTCGTTCGCTCCAAGCTGGGCTGTGTGCACGAACCCCCCGTTCAGCCCGACCGC
TGCGCCTTATCCGGTAACTATCGTCTTGAGTCCAACCCGGTAAGACACGACTTATCGCCACTGGCAGCAG
CCACTGGTAACAGGATTAGCAGAGCGAGGTATGTAGGCGGTGCTACAGAGTTCTTGAAGTGGTGGCCTAA
CTACGGCTACACTAGAAGAACAGTATTTGGTATCTGCGCTCTGCTGAAGCCAGTTACCTTCGGAAAAAGA
GTTGGTAGCTCTTGATCCGGCAAACAAACCACCGCTGGTAGCGGTGGTTTTTTTGTTTGCAAGCAGCAGA
TTACGCGCAGAAAAAAAGGATCTCAAGAAGATCCTTTGATCTTTTCTACGGGGTCTGACGCTCAGTGGAA
CGAAAACTCACGTTAAGGGATTTTGGTCATGAGATTATCAAAAAGGATCTTCACCTAGATCCTTTTAAAT
TAAAAATGAAGTTTTAAATCAATCTAAAGTATATATGAGTAAACTTGGTCTGACAGTTACCAATGCTTAA
TCAGTGAGGCACCTATCTCAGCGATCTGTCTATTTCGTTCATCCATAGTTGCCTGACTCCCCGTCGTGTA
GATAACTACGATACGGGAGGGCTTACCATCTGGCCCCAGTGCTGCAATGATACCGCGAGACCCACGCTCA
CCGGCTCCAGATTTATCAGCAATAAACCAGCCAGCCGGAAGGGCCGAGCGCAGAAGTGGTCCTGCAACTT
TATCCGCCTCCATCCAGTCTATTAATTGTTGCCGGGAAGCTAGAGTAAGTAGTTCGCCAGTTAATAGTTT
GCGCAACGTTGTTGCCATTGCTACAGGCATCGTGGTGTCACGCTCGTCGTTTGGTATGGCTTCATTCAGC
TCCGGTTCCCAACGATCAAGGCGAGTTACATGATCCCCCATGTTGTGCAAAAAAGCGGTTAGCTCCTTCG
GTCCTCCGATCGTTGTCAGAAGTAAGTTGGCCGCAGTGTTATCACTCATGGTTATGGCAGCACTGCATAA
TTCTCTTACTGTCATGCCATCCGTAAGATGCTTTTCTGTGACTGGTGAGTACTCAACCAAGTCATTCTGA
GAATAGTGTATGCGGCGACCGAGTTGCTCTTGCCCGGCGTCAATACGGGATAATACCGCGCCACATAGCA
GAACTTTAAAAGTGCTCATCATTGGAAAACGTTCTTCGGGGCGAAAACTCTCAAGGATCTTACCGCTGTT
GAGATCCAGTTCGATGTAACCCACTCGTGCACCCAACTGATCTTCAGCATCTTTTACTTTCACCAGCGTT
TCTGGGTGAGCAAAAACAGGAAGGCAAAATGCCGCAAAAAAGGGAATAAGGGCGACACGGAAATGTTGAA
TACTCATACTCTTCCTTTTTCAATATTATTGAAGCATTTATCAGGGTTATTGTCTCATGAGCGGATACAT
ATTTGAATGTATTTAGAAAAATAAACAAATAGGGGTTCCGCGCACATTTCCCCGAAAAGTGCCACCTAAA
TTGTAAGCGTTAATATTTTGTTAAAATTCGCGTTAAATTTTTGTTAAATCAGCTCATTTTTTAACCAATA
GGCCGAAATCGGCAAAATCCCTTATAAATCAAAAGAATAGACCGAGATAGGGT
[37 nt withheld, positions 7544-7580]
AAAGAACGTGGACTCCAACGTCAAAGG
[49 nt withheld, positions 7608-7656]
T
[91 nt withheld, positions 7658-7748]
G
[124 nt withheld, positions 7750-7873]
CCCATTCGCCATTCAGGCTGCGCAACTGTTGGGAAGGGCGATCGGTGCGGGCCTCTTCGCTATTACGCCA
GCTGGCGAAAGGGGGATGTGCTGCAAGGCGATTAAGTTGGGTAACGCCAGGGTTTTCCCAGTCACGACGT
TGTAAAACGACGGCCAGTGAGCGCGCCTCGTTCATTCACGTTTTTGAACCCGTGGAGGACGGGCAGACTC
GCGGTGCAAATGTGTTTTACAGCGTGATGGAGCAGATGAAGATGCTCGACACGCTGCAGAACACGCAGCT
AGATTAACCCTAGAAAGATAATCATATTGTGACGTACGTTAAAGATAATCATGTGTAAAATTGACGCATG
TGTTTTATCGGTCTGTATATCGAGGTTTATTTATTAATTTGAATAGATATTAAGTTTTATTATATTTACA
CTTACATACTAATAATAAATTCAACAAACAATTTATTTATGTTTATTTATTTATTAAAAAAAACAAAAAC
TCAAAATTTCTTCTATAAAGTAACAAAACTTTTATGAGGGACAGCCCCCCCCCAAAGCCCCCAGGGATGT
AATTACGTCCCTCCCCCGCTAGGGGGCAGCAGCGAGCCGCCCGGGGCTCCGCTCCGGTCCGGCGCTCCCC
CCGCATCCCCGAGCCGGCAGCGTGCGGGGACAGCCCGGGCACGGGGAAGGTGGCACGGGATCGCTTTCCT
CTGAACGCTTCTCGCTGCTCTTTGAGCCTGCAGACACCTGGGGGGATACGGGGAAAAGGCCTCCACGGCC
ACTAGTCTTTCGTCTTCAAGAATTCCGTTTACTCCCTATCAGTGATAGAGAACGTATGAAGAGTTTACTC
CCTATCAGTGATAGAGAACGTATGCAGACTTTACTCCCTATCAGTGATAGAGAACGTATAAGGAGTTTAC
TCCCTATCAGTGATAGAGAACGTATGACCAGTTTACTCCCTATCAGTGATAGAGAACGTATCTACAGTTT
ACTCCCTATCAGTGATAGAGAACGTATATCCAGTTTACTCCCTATCAGTGATAGAGAACGTATAAGCTTT
AGGCGTGTACGGTGGGCGCCTATAAAAGCAGAGCTCGTTTAGTGAACCGTCAGATCGCCTGGAGCAATTC
CACAACACTTTTGTCTTATACCAACTTTCCGTACCACTTCCTACCCTCGTAAAGGTCTAGAGCTAGCATC
GCTGTGATCGTCACTTGGCGGCCGCATGGATCCTGTGGTGGTGCTGGGGCTCTGTCTCTCCTGTTTGCTT
CTCCTTTCACTCTGGAAACAGAGCTATGGGGGAGGGAAGCTTCGAATTCTGCAGTCGACGGTACCGCGGG
CCCGGGATCCACCGGTCGCCACCATGAGCGAGCTGATCACCGAGAACATGCACATGAAGCTGTACATGGA
GGGCACCGTGAACAACCACCACTTCAAGTGCACATCCGAGGGCGAAGGCAAGCCCTACGAGGGCACCCAG
ACCCAGAGAATCAAGGTGGTCGAGGGCGGCCCTCTCCCCTTCGCCTTCGACATCCTGGCTACCAGCTTCA
TGTACGGCAGTCACACCTTCATCAACCACACCCAGGGCATCCCCGACTTCTGGAAGCAGTCCTTCCCTGA
GGGCTTCACATGGGAGAGAGTCACCACATACGAAGACGGGGGCGTGCTGACCGCTACCCAGGACACCAGC
CTCCAGGACGGCTGCCTCATCTACAACGTCAAGATCAGAGGGGTGAACTTCCCATCCAACGGCCCTGTGA
TGCAGAAGAAAACACTCGGCTGGGAGGCCCACACCGAGATGCTGTACCCCGCTGACGGCGGCCTGGAAGG
CAGAACCGCGCTGGCCCTGAAGCTCGTGGGCGGGGGCCACCTGATCTGCAACTTCAAGACCACATACAGA
TCCAAGAAACCCGCTAAGAACCTCAAGATGCCCGGCGTCTACTATGTGGACTACAGACTGGAAAGAATCA
AGGAGGCCGACAAAGAGACCTACGTCGAGCAGCACGAGGTGGCTGTGGCCAGATACTGCGACCTCCCTAG
CAAACTGGGGCACAAACTTAATGGCGGACCGGGTGGATCTGGAGGTGGAGGTTCTGGAGGAGAAGAACTT
TTGAGCAAGAATTATCATCTTGAGAACGAAGTGGCTCGTCTTAAGAAAGGTTCTGGCAGTGGAGAAGAAC
TGCTTTCAAAGAATTACCACCTGGAAAATGAGGTAGCTAGACTGAAAAAGGGGAGCGGAAGTGGGGAGGA
GTTGCTGAGCAAAAATTATCATTTGGAGAACGAAGTAGCACGACTAAAGAAAGGGTCCGGATCGGGTGAG
GAGTTACTCTCGAAAAATTATCATCTCGAAAACGAAGTGGCTCGGCTAAAAAAGGGCAGTGGTTCTGGAG
AAGAGCTATTATCTAAAAACTACCACCTCGAAAATGAGGTGGCACGCTTAAAAAAGGGAAGTGGCAGTGG
TGAAGAGCTACTATCCAAGAATTATCATCTTGAGAACGAGGTAGCGCGTTTGAAGAAGGGTTCCGGCTCA
GGAGAGGAACTGCTCTCGAAGAACTATCATCTTGAAAATGAGGTCGCTCGATTAAAAAAGGGATCGGGCA
GTGGTGAGGAACTACTTTCAAAGAATTACCACCTCGAAAACGAAGTAGCTCGATTAAAGAAAGGTTCAGG
GTCGGGTGAAGAATTACTGAGTAAAAATTATCATCTGGAAAATGAGGTAGCGAGACTAAAAAAGGGGAGT
GGTTCTGGCGAAGAGTTGCTATCGAAAAATTATCATCTTGAGAACGAAGTTGCTAGGCTCAAAAAGGGCT
CAGGCTCAGGCGAGGAGTTGCTCTCGAAAAACTACCACTTGGAAAATGAGGTCGCGAGGTTGAAAAAGGG
GAGCGGGTCGGGCGAGGAGTTATTGAGCAAAAACTATCATTTAGAGAACGAAGTCGCGCGCTTAAAGAAA
GGCTCGGGCTCGGGCGAAGAACTCTTATCGAAGAACTACCACCTCGAAAATGAGGTCGCCAGGTTGAAAA
AGGGCAGTGGCAGCGGGGAGGAACTCTTGAGCAAGAACTACCACTTGGAGAATGAGGTCGCGAGATTGAA
GAAAGGGTCGGGGAGCGGCGAGGAATTGCTCAGCAAGAATTATCATTTGGAGAACGAAGTCGCCAGGCTC
AAGAAAGGCTCGGGGTCGGGGGAGGAATTGTTGAGTAAAAACTACCACTTGGAAAATGAAGTCGCCAGGC
TCAAAAAAGGGAGTGGGAGCGGCGAAGAGTTATTGAGCAAAAATTACCACTTGGAGAACGAAGTGGCAAG
GCTCAAGAAAGGGAGCGGCAGCGGGGAGGAGCTCTTATCGAAGAACTACCACTTAGAGAATGAAGTCGCC
CGCTTGAAGAAAGGCTCGGGGAGCGGGGAAGAGCTCTTGAGCAAGAACTACCACTTGGAAAATGAGGTGG
CGCGCTTGAAGAAAGGGAGCGGGAGCGGGGAAGAGTTACTATCTAAGAATTATCATCTCGAGAACGAGGT
GGCTCGACTAAAGAAGGGCTCCGGCAGTGGGGAGGAACTCCTGTCGAAGAACTATCATCTTGAAAATGAG
GTTGCAAGACTTAAAAAGGGGTCCGGATCAGGTGAGGAACTACTCAGTAAGAATTACCACCTGGAAAACG
AAGTTGCACGTTTGAAGAAAGGATCAGGATCAGGCGAAGAACTGCTCTCAAAAGATTATCATTTGGAAAA
TGAGGTTGCACGTTTAAAAAAGGGAAGTGGCAGTGGTGAGGAACTTCTGTCGAAAAATTATCATCTCGAG
AATGAAGTAGCCCGACTTAAAAAGGGTTCTGGCTCGGGTGGAGGCGGTGGATCAGGTGGAGGAGGTTCAC
TGCAGATGGTGAGCAAGGGCGAGGAGCTGTTCACCGGGGTGGTGCCCATCCTGGTCGAGCTGGACGGCGA
CGTAAACGGCCACAAGTTCAGCGTGAGGGGCGAGGGCGAGGGCGATGCCACCAACGGCAAGCTGACCCTG
AAGTTCATCAGTACTACCGGCAAGCTGCCCGTGCCCTGGCCCACCCTCGTGACCACCCTGAGCCACGGCG
TGCAGGTGTTCGCCCGCTACCCCGACCACATGAAGCAGCACGACTTCTTCAAGTCCGCCATGCCCGAAGG
CTACGTCCAGGAGCGCACCATCTTCTTCAAGGACGACGGCACCTACAAGACCCGCGCCGAGGTGAAGTTC
GAGGGCGACACCCTGGTGAACCGCATCGAGCTGAAGGGCGTCGACTTCAAGGAGGACGGCAACATCCTGG
GGCACAAGCTGGAGTACAACTTCAACAGCCACAACATCTATATCATGGCCGTCAAGCAGAAGAACGGCAT
CAAGGCCAACTTCAAGATCCGCCACAACGTGGAGGACGGCAGCGTGCAGCTCGCCGACCACTACCAGCAG
AACACCCCCATCGGCGACGGCCCCGTGCTGCTGCCCGACAGCCACTACCTGAGCACCCAGTCCGTGCTGA
GCAAAGACCCCAACGAGAAGCGCGATCACATGGTCCTGCTGGAGTTCCGCACCGCCGCCGGGATCACTCT
CGGCATGGACGAGCTGTACATTGTTTTGTTTTTTTTTTTTT
Features (pLannotate 1.2.2; 33 found; start..end, strand, type, name):
   1439..1459    +  misc_feature   WPRE (fragment): woodchuck hepatitis virus posttranscriptional regulatory element
   1474..1515    +  CDS            V5 tag: epitope tag from simian virus 5
   1531..1549    +  CDS            9xHis (fragment): 9xHis affinity tag
   1559..1584    +  promoter       hPGK promoter (fragment): human phosphoglycerate kinase 1 promoter
   1612..1819    +  polyA_signal   bGH poly(A) signal: bovine growth hormone polyadenylation signal
   1896..2107    +  promoter       EF-1α core promoter: core promoter for human elongation factor EF-1α
   2120..2388    +  LTR            5' LTR (truncated): truncated 5' long terminal repeat (LTR) from human T-cell leukemia virus (HTLV) type 1
   2422..3119    +  CDS            rtTA3 (fragment): reverse tetracycline transactivator 3 activates expression from Tet-responsive promoters in the presence of doxycycline
   3049..3159    +  CDS            VP48: 3 tandem repeats of the minimal activation domain of herpes simplex virus VP16 (Cheng et al., 2013)
   3220..3819    +  CDS            PuroR: puromycin N-acetyltransferase; pac from Streptomyces alboniger; confers resistance to puromycin
   3826..3853    +  misc_feature   WPRE (fragment): woodchuck hepatitis virus posttranscriptional regulatory element
   3858..3979    +  polyA_signal   SV40 poly(A) signal: SV40 polyadenylation signal
   3997..4088    +  ncRNA          G-CSF SLDE: Accession: RF00183 - G-CSF factor stem-loop destabilising element (SLDE)
   4785..5252    +  CDS            B (fragment): PORTL_LAMBD - Experimental evidence at protein level: Swiss-Prot protein existence level 1. Forms the portal vertex of the capsid (PubMed:6228056, PubMed:6232391). This portal plays critical roles in head assembly, genome packaging, neck/tail attachment, and genome ejection (Probable). The portal protein multimerizes as a single ring-shaped homododecamer arranged around a central channel (PubMed:6232391). Binds to the terminase subunits to form the packaging machine (PubMed:7799432). From Escherichia phage lambda (Bacteriophage lambda).
   5288..5310    -  protein_bind   lac operator (fragment): The lac repressor binds to the lac operator to inhibit transcription in E. coli. This inhibition can be relieved by adding lactose or isopropyl-β-D-thiogalactopyranoside (IPTG). lac repressor encoded by lacI
   5314..5344    -  promoter       lac promoter: promoter for the E. coli lac operon
   5359..5380    -  protein_bind   CAP binding site: CAP binding activates transcription in the presence of cAMP. E. coli catabolite activator protein
   5393..5485    -  CDS            lacI (fragment): lac repressor; lacI; The lac repressor binds to the lac operator to inhibit transcription in E. coli. This inhibition can be relieved by adding lactose or isopropyl-β-D-thiogalactopyranoside (IPTG).
   5668..6256    -  rep_origin     ori: high-copy-number ColE1/pMB1/pBR322/pUC origin of replication
   6427..7287    -  CDS            AmpR: β-lactamase; bla; confers resistance to ampicillin, carbenicillin, and related antibiotics
   7288..7392    -  promoter       AmpR promoter: bla
   7445..7873    -  rep_origin     f1 ori (sequence partly withheld): f1 bacteriophage origin of replication; arrow indicates direction of (+) strand synthesis
   7878..8033    -  CDS            lacZα (fragment): LacZα fragment of β-galactosidase; lacZ fragment
   8035..8154    +  CDS            B (fragment): PORTL_LAMBD - Experimental evidence at protein level: Swiss-Prot protein existence level 1. Forms the portal vertex of the capsid (PubMed:6228056, PubMed:6232391). This portal plays critical roles in head assembly, genome packaging, neck/tail attachment, and genome ejection (Probable). The portal protein multimerizes as a single ring-shaped homododecamer arranged around a central channel (PubMed:6232391). Binds to the terminase subunits to form the packaging machine (PubMed:7799432). From Escherichia phage lambda (Bacteriophage lambda).
   8670..9046    +  promoter       TRE3G promoter: 3rd-generation Tet-responsive promoter that can be activated by binding of Tet-On® 3G
   9061..9081    +  promoter       UbC promoter (fragment): human ubiquitin C promoter
   9089..9175    +  CDS            CYP2C1 (fragment): CP2C1_RABIT - Experimental evidence at protein level: Swiss-Prot protein existence level 1. Cytochromes P450 are a group of heme-thiolate monooxygenases. In liver microsomes, this enzyme is involved in an NADPH-dependent electron transport pathway. It oxidizes a variety of structurally unrelated compounds, including steroids, fatty acids, and xenobiotics. From Oryctolagus cuniculus (Rabbit).
   9170..9213    +  misc_feature   MCS (fragment): multiple cloning site
   9227..9925    +  CDS            TagRFP657: TagRFP657 is a basic (constitutively fluorescent) far red fluorescent protein published in 2010, derived from Entacmaea quadricolor. It has low acid sensitivity.
   9965..10021   +  CDS            GCN4_v4: GCN4 peptide optimized to improve solubility while preserving binding to an scFv-GFP fusion protein (Tanenbaum et al., 2014)
  10339..10362   +  CDS            GCN4_v4 (fragment): GCN4 peptide optimized to improve solubility while preserving binding to an scFv-GFP fusion protein (Tanenbaum et al., 2014)
  10631..10653   +  CDS            GCN4_v4 (fragment): GCN4 peptide optimized to improve solubility while preserving binding to an scFv-GFP fusion protein (Tanenbaum et al., 2014)
  11729..12442   +  CDS            oxBFP: oxBFP is a basic (constitutively fluorescent) blue fluorescent protein published in 2015, derived from Aequorea victoria.
