[The description below was written by a language model from this plasmid's Addgene catalogue record and pLannotate feature annotations shown in this document.]
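Description:
pPB-cytERM-SUNTAG-MS2 is a 12.5 kb piggyBac-based mammalian expression plasmid built on the pPB backbone, designed for transposase-mediated genomic integration of an ER-targeted SunTag translation reporter. It is propagated in E. coli through a high-copy ColE1/pUC-type origin with ampicillin resistance (AmpR and its bla promoter), and it also carries an f1 origin and remnants of a lac/lacZα cloning region. The automated annotation does not call the piggyBac terminal repeats, so their positions are not documented in the feature table.

The reporter cassette is driven by a doxycycline-responsive TRE3G promoter. Its open reading frame begins with a short N-terminal fragment of rabbit cytochrome P450 2C1, the "cytERM" signal-anchor that tethers the nascent protein to the cytoplasmic face of the ER membrane. This is followed by sequence annotated as the far-red fluorescent protein TagRFP657, an array of GCN4_v4 epitope repeats (only some of which are called by the annotation), and oxBFP. As the GCN4 peptides emerge from the ribosome they are bound by a co-expressed scFv–fluorescent protein fusion, lighting up sites of active translation. The MS2 stem-loops named in the construct title, which would let the mRNA be tracked via a labelled MS2 coat protein, are not annotated, but probably lie in the unannotated region preceding the bGH polyadenylation signal. A second cassette uses the EF-1α core promoter with an HTLV-1 LTR fragment to express an rtTA3-type Tet-On transactivator and puromycin N-acetyltransferase, terminated by an SV40 poly(A) signal. This supplies both inducibility and selection of stable integrants. The recorded purpose is single-molecule imaging of ER-associated translation in mammalian cells.
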