Addgene plasmid #247298: pPB-cytERM-SUNTAG-MS2
Purpose: Mammalian expression of an ER-specific SUNTAG reporter; piggyBac vector to express cytERM-SUNTAG MS2
Depositing lab: Jennifer Lippincott-Schwartz. Depositing organization: HHMI, Janelia Research Campus. Publication: Secretome translation shaped by lysosomes and lunapark-marked ER junctions. Choi H, Liao YC, Yoon YJ, Grimm J, Wang N, Lavis LD, Singer RH, Lippincott-Schwartz J. Nature. 2025 Nov 5. doi: 10.1038/s41586-025-09718-0. PubMed 41193816.
Backbone
  Vector backbone: pPB
  Vector type: Mammalian Expression
  Selectable markers: Puromycin
Growth in bacteria
  Bacterial resistance: Ampicillin, 100 μg/mL
  Growth temperature: 30°C
  Growth strain: NEB Stable
  Copy number: Unknown
Gene/Insert
  Gene/Insert name: ytERM-SUNTAG-MS2
  Insert size (bp): 4802
Terms and licenses: Academic/Nonprofit Terms; Industry Terms: Not Available to Industry
How to cite: pPB-cytERM-SUNTAG-MS2 was a gift from Jennifer Lippincott-Schwartz (Addgene plasmid # 247298 ; http://n2t.net/addgene:247298 ; RRID:Addgene_247298)
